Addgene plasmid #53880: TCP10L_pCSdest
Depositing lab: Roger Reeves. Depositing organization: Johns Hopkins University and School of Medicine. Publication: Survey of Human Chromosome 21 Gene Expression Effects on Early Development in Danio rerio. Edie S, Zaghloul NA, Leitch CC, Klinedinst DK, Lebron J, Thole JF, McCallion AS, Katsanis N, Reeves RH. G3 (Bethesda). 2018 Jul 2;8(7):2215-2223. doi: 10.1534/g3.118.200144. PubMed 29760202.
Backbone
  Vector backbone: pCSDest
  Backbone manufacturer: Lawson Lab (Addgene Plasmid 22423)
  Backbone size w/o insert (bp): 4095
  Vector type: Mammalian Expression
Growth in bacteria
  Bacterial resistance: Ampicillin, 100 μg/mL
  Growth temperature: 37°C
  Growth strain: Top10
  Copy number: High Copy
Gene/Insert
  Gene/Insert name: TCP10L
  Species: H. sapiens (human)
  Insert size (bp): 648
  Entrez Gene: TCP10L (a.k.a. PRED77, C21orf77, FLJ10932, MGC34297, TCP10A-2)
  Promoter: SP6 and CMV
  Cloning method: Gateway Cloning
  Sequencing primers: 5′ CMV-F; 3′ EBV-Rev
Terms and licenses: Academic/Nonprofit Terms; Industry Terms
Depositor comments: NM_144659
How to cite: TCP10L_pCSdest was a gift from Roger Reeves (Addgene plasmid # 53880 ; http://n2t.net/addgene:53880 ; RRID:Addgene_53880)
