[The description below was written by a language model from this plasmid's Addgene catalogue record.]
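Description:
TCP10L_pCSdest is an expression clone of the human TCP10L gene (t-complex 10-like, also known as C21orf77 or PRED77), a gene located on chromosome 21, carried in the pCSDest Gateway destination backbone. The backbone is about 4.1 kb without insert and is catalogued as a mammalian expression vector. The 648 bp insert was introduced by Gateway recombination, and the depositor ties it to a RefSeq transcript for TCP10L. The plasmid is maintained in E. coli as a high-copy construct under ampicillin selection. The record does not name the origin of replication, and no feature table is provided, so details such as the attB recombination scars, the polyadenylation signal or any epitope tags cannot be confirmed. No tags or fusions are listed.

The insert sits downstream of two promoters, CMV and SP6, which give the construct dual utility. The CMV promoter drives direct expression by RNA polymerase II after transfection or injection of the DNA into vertebrate cells. The SP6 phage promoter allows in vitro transcription of the coding sequence to make synthetic mRNA. The associated publication surveyed the effects of human chromosome 21 gene expression on early development in zebrafish (Danio rerio). This suggests the clone belongs to a set of chromosome 21 gene constructs used to overexpress individual genes in zebrafish embryos and score developmental phenotypes, work relevant to understanding gene dosage effects in trisomy 21. The record itself does not specify whether mRNA or DNA was delivered for this clone.
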