>Addgene plasmid #53880 | TCP10L_pCSdest | addgene partial sequence | sequence record 166609 | SP6 5'-ATTTAGGTGACACTATAG-3'
CCATCGATTCGAATTCAAGGATCACAAGTTTGTACAAAAAAGCAGGCACCATGCTGGCAGGTCAACTCGA
GGCCAGGGACCCCAAGGAGGGCACCCACCCAGAGGACCCGTGCCCAGGAGCTGGGGCTGTCATGGAGAAG
ACAGCTGTGGCAGCCGAGGTTCTCACGGAGGACTGCAACACTGGGGAGATGCCACCATTACAGCAGCAGA
TCATCAGACTCCACCAAGAGCTTGGGAGACAGAAGTCTCTGTGGGCTGATGTTCATGGAAAACTCCGGAG
TCATATAGATGCTTTGAGGGAGCAGAACATGGAGCTCCGAGAAAAGCTGAGAGCTCTGCAGCTGCAGCGG
TGGAAAGCCAGGAAGAAATCTGCAGCGTCCCCACACGCGGGGCAAGAATCGCACACTCTGGCATTGGAAC
CTGCTTTTGGAAAAATTTCACCTCTGTCAGCTGATGAAGAGACAATACCCAAATACGCTGGCCACAAGAA
TCAGAGTGCCACTCTCCTGGGACAAAGATCGTCATCTAACAATTCAGCTCCTCCAAAGCCAATGAGTTTA
AAGATAGAAAGAATTAGCTCGTGGAAAACACCACCACAGGAAAATAGAGATAAAAATCTTTCCAGGAGAC
GTCAAGACAGAAGAGCAACACCTACTGGAAGGCCAACTCCCTGTGCAGAGAGACGGGGGGGTGTCTGAAA
CCCAGCTTTCTTGTACAAAGTGGTGATCCTCTCGAGCCTCTAGAACTATAGTGAGTCGTATTACGTAGAT
CCAGACATGATAAGATACATTGATGAGTTTGGACAAACCACAACTAGAATGCAGTGAAAAAAATGCTTTA
TTTGTGAA
