>Addgene plasmid #53880 | TCP10L_pCSdest | addgene partial sequence | sequence record 166611 | EBV-rev 5'-GTGGTTTGTCCAAACTCATC-3'
ATACGACTCACTATAGTTCTAGAGGCTCGAGAGGATCACCACTTTGTACAAGAAAGCTGGGTTTCAGACA
CCCCCCCGTCTCTCTGCACAGGGAGTTGGCCTTCCAGTAGGTGTTGCTCTTCTGTCTTGACGTCTCCTGG
AAAGATTTTTATCTCTATTTTCCTGTGGTGGTGTTTTCCACGAGCTAATTCTTTCTATCTTTAAACTCAT
TGGCTTTGGAGGAGCTGAATTGTTAGATGACGATCTTTGTCCCAGGAGAGTGGCACTCTGATTCTTGTGG
CCAGCGTATTTGGGTATTGTCTCTTCATCAGCTGACAGAGGTGAAATTTTTCCAAAAGCAGGTTCCAATG
CCAGAGTGTGCGATTCTTGCCCCGCGTGTGGGGACGCTGCAGATTTCTTCCTGGCTTTCCACCGCTGCAG
CTGCAGAGCTCTCAGCTTTTCTCGGAGCTCCATGTTCTGCTCCCTCAAAGCATCTATATGACTCCGGAGT
TTTCCATGAACATCAGCCCACAGAGACTTCTGTCTCCCAAGCTCTTGGTGGAGTCTGATGATCTGCTGCT
GTAATGGTGGCATCTCCCCAGTGTTGCAGTCCTCCGTGAGAACCTCGGCTGCCACAGCTGTCTTCTCCAT
GACAGCCCCAGCTCCTGGGCACGGGTCCTCTGGGTGGGTGCCCTCCTTGGGGTCCCTGGCCTCGAGTTGA
CCTGCCAGCATGGTGCCTGCTTTTTTGTACAAACTTGTGATCCTTGAATTCGAATCGATGGGATCCTGCA
AAAAGAACAAGTAGCTTGTATTCTATAGTGTCACCTAAATCA
